Addgene plasmid #176997: JAM2_pLENTI-CAG-IRES-GFP
Purpose: Mammalian lentiviral expression vector encoding JAM2
Depositing lab: Roger Reeves. Depositing organization: Johns Hopkins University and School of Medicine. Publication: Overexpression screen of chromosome 21 genes reveals modulators of Sonic hedgehog signaling relevant to Down syndrome. Moyer AJ, Fernandez FX, Li Y, Klinedinst DK, Florea LD, Kazuki Y, Oshimura M, Reeves RH. Dis Model Mech. 2023 Apr 1;16(4):dmm049712. doi: 10.1242/dmm.049712. Epub 2023 Apr 13. PubMed 36995257.
Backbone
  Vector backbone: plenti-CAG-gate-FLAG-IRES-GFP
  Backbone manufacturer: Derived from Addgene #107398; KanR replaced with AmpR
  Backbone size w/o insert (bp): 9341
  Vector type: Lentiviral
Growth in bacteria
  Bacterial resistance: Ampicillin, 100 μg/mL
  Growth temperature: 30°C
  Growth strain: NEB Stable
  Copy number: Low Copy
Gene/Insert
  Gene/Insert name: JAM2 (alt names: JAMB; C21orf43)
  Species: H. sapiens (human)
  Insert size (bp): 997
  Entrez Gene: JAM2 (a.k.a. C21orf43, CD322, JAM-B, JAMB, PRO245, VE-JAM, VEJAM)
  Promoter: CAG
  Cloning method: Gateway Cloning
Resource information
  A portion of this plasmid was derived from a plasmid made by: Derived from Addgene #53842
Terms and licenses: Academic/Nonprofit Terms; Industry Terms: Not Available to Industry
How to cite: JAM2_pLENTI-CAG-IRES-GFP was a gift from Roger Reeves (Addgene plasmid # 176997 ; http://n2t.net/addgene:176997 ; RRID:Addgene_176997)
