[The description below was written by a language model from this plasmid's Addgene catalogue record and pLannotate feature annotations shown in this document.]
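Description:
JAM2_pLENTI-CAG-IRES-GFP is a lentiviral expression plasmid for delivering human JAM2 (junctional adhesion molecule 2, also called JAM-B or C21orf43) into mammalian cells. It is built on a plenti-CAG-gate-FLAG-IRES-GFP backbone in which the original kanamycin marker was replaced with AmpR. In bacteria it is maintained through a ColE1/pUC-type origin under ampicillin selection. The catalogue lists it as low copy and grown in a recombination-limiting strain, as is common for LTR-containing plasmids. An f1 ori and an SV40 ori are also annotated in the backbone.

The viral portion has a third-generation, self-inactivating layout. A CMV enhancer/promoter drives a truncated HIV-1 5' LTR, followed by the Ψ packaging signal with a partial gag sequence, the RRE for Rev-dependent RNA export, and the cPPT/CTS. The genome ends in a ΔU3 3' LTR with a downstream SV40 polyadenylation signal.

Within this frame, the CAG promoter (CMV enhancer, chicken β-actin promoter and chimeric intron) transcribes the JAM2 coding sequence. The insert was introduced by Gateway recombination and is therefore flanked by attB1 and attB2 sites. A FLAG tag fragment lies just downstream of attB2, but the record does not state whether it is fused in frame to JAM2. An EMCV IRES then allows EGFP to be translated from the same transcript, so green fluorescence marks cells expressing the cassette. A WPRE enhances transcript expression.

The plasmid comes from an overexpression screen of chromosome 21 genes that looked for modulators of Sonic hedgehog signalling relevant to Down syndrome.
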