Features (pLannotate 1.2.2; 30 found; start..end, strand, type, name):
    129..246     +  misc_feature   cPPT/CTS: central polypurine tract and central termination sequence of HIV-1
    344..723     +  enhancer       CMV enhancer: human cytomegalovirus immediate early enhancer
    725..1000    +  promoter       chicken β-actin promoter: No description available
   1001..2017    +  intron         chimeric intron: chimera between introns from chicken β-actin and rabbit β-globin
   2133..2157    +  protein_bind   attB1: mutant version of attB; recombination site for the Gateway® BP reaction BP Clonase™
   2212..3105    +  CDS            JAM2: JAM2_HUMAN - Also known as C21orf43 From Homo sapiens (Human).
   3149..3173    -  protein_bind   attB2: mutant version of attB; recombination site for the Gateway® BP reaction BP Clonase™
   3196..3216    +  CDS            FLAG (fragment): FLAG® epitope tag, followed by an enterokinase cleavage site
   3240..3800    +  misc_feature   IRES: internal ribosome entry site (IRES) of the encephalomyocarditis virus (EMCV)
   3803..4522    +  CDS            EGFP: the original enhanced GFP (Yang et al., 1996) mammalian codon-optimized
   4534..4564    +  misc_feature   MCS (fragment): pUC18/19 multiple cloning site
   4583..4599    +  misc_feature   MCS (fragment): pBluescript multiple cloning site
   4599..5187    +  misc_feature   WPRE: woodchuck hepatitis virus posttranscriptional regulatory element
   5188..5207    +  misc_feature   MCS (fragment): pBluescript multiple cloning site
   5209..5394    +  CDS            nef (fragment): NEF_HV1Z2 - Experimental evidence at protein level: Swiss-Prot protein existence level 1. Extracellular Nef protein targets CD4(+) T-lymphocytes for apoptosis by interacting with CXCR4 surface receptors. From Human immunodeficiency virus type 1 group M subtype D (isolate Z2/CDC-Z34) (HIV-1).
   5396..5629    +  LTR            3' LTR (ΔU3): self-inactivating 3' long terminal repeat (LTR) from HIV-1
   5701..5822    +  polyA_signal   SV40 poly(A) signal: SV40 polyadenylation signal
   5862..5997    +  rep_origin     SV40 ori: SV40 origin of replication
   6018..6036    -  promoter       T7 promoter: promoter for bacteriophage T7 RNA polymerase
   6059..6417    -  rep_origin     f1 ori (sequence partly withheld): f1 bacteriophage origin of replication; arrow indicates direction of (+) strand synthesis
   6444..6548    +  promoter       AmpR promoter: bla
   6549..7409    +  CDS            AmpR: β-lactamase; bla; confers resistance to ampicillin, carbenicillin, and related antibiotics
   7580..8168    +  rep_origin     ori: high-copy-number ColE1/pMB1/pBR322/pUC origin of replication
   8343..8646    +  enhancer       CMV enhancer: human cytomegalovirus immediate early enhancer
   8647..8846    +  promoter       CMV promoter: human cytomegalovirus (CMV) immediate early promoter
   8864..9044    +  LTR            5' LTR (truncated): truncated 5' long terminal repeat (LTR) from HIV-1
   9091..9216    +  misc_feature   HIV-1 Ψ: packaging signal of human immunodeficiency virus type 1
   9200..9538    +  CDS            HIV-1 gag (fragment): gag protein from human immunodeficiency virus 1; gag
   9713..9946    +  misc_feature   RRE: The Rev response element (RRE) of HIV-1 allows for Rev-dependent mRNA export from the nucleus to the cytoplasm.
  10323..79      +  CDS            Rev (fragment) (across the origin): human immunodeficiency virus 1 (HIV-1) Rev protein; rev; enhances nuclear export of unspliced and incompletely spliced viral mRNAs
>Addgene plasmid #176997 | JAM2_pLENTI-CAG-IRES-GFP | addgene full sequence | sequence record 350093 | Addgene NGS Result
GACCCGACAGGCCCGAAGGAATAGAAGAAGAAGGTGGAGAGAGAGACAGAGACAGATCCATTCGATTAGT
GAACGGATCGGCACTGCGTGCGCCAATTCTGCAGACAAATGGCAGTATTCATCCACAATTTTAAAAGAAA
AGGGGGGATTGGGGGGTACAGTGCAGGGGAAAGAATAGTAGACATAATAGCAACAGACATACAAACTAAA
GAATTACAAAAACAAATTACAAAAATTCAAAATTTTCGGGTTTATTACAGGGACAGCAGAGATCCAGTTT
GGTTAGTACCGGGCCCGCTCTAGCCCTAGATTTAAATCGATGTACGGGCCAGATATACGCGTTGACATTG
ATTATTGACTAGTTATTAATAGTAATCAATTACGGGGTCATTAGTTCATAGCCCATATATGGAGTTCCGC
GTTACATAACTTACGGTAAATGGCCCGCCTGGCTGACCGCCCAACGACCCCCGCCCATTGACGTCAATAA
TGACGTATGTTCCCATAGTAACGCCAATAGGGACTTTCCATTGACGTCAATGGGTGGAGTATTTACGGTA
AACTGCCCACTTGGCAGTACATCAAGTGTATCATATGCCAAGTACGCCCCCTATTGACGTCAATGACGGT
AAATGGCCCGCCTGGCATTATGCCCAGTACATGACCTTATGGGACTTTCCTACTTGGCAGTACATCTACG
TATTAGTCATCGCTATTACCATGGTCGAGGTGAGCCCCACGTTCTGCTTCACTCTCCCCATCTCCCCCCC
CTCCCCACCCCCAATTTTGTATTTATTTATTTTTTAATTATTTTGTGCAGCGATGGGGGCGGGGGGGGGG
GGGGGGCGCGCCRGGGGGGGSGGGGSGGGGSGRGGGGSGGGGSGGGGSGRGGCGGAGAGGTGCGGCGGCA
GCCAATCAGAGCGGCGCGCTCCGAAAGTTTCCTTTTATGGCGAGGCGGCGGCGGCGGCGGCCCTATAAAA
AGCGAAGCGCGCGGCGGGCGGGAGTCGCTGCGCGCTGCCTTCGCCCCGTGCCCCGCTCCGCCGCCGCCTC
GCGCCGCCCGCCCCGGCTCTGACTGACCGCGTTACTCCCACAGGTGAGCGGGCGGGACGGCCCTTCTCCT
CCGGGCTGTAATTAGCGCTTGGTTTAATGACGGCTTGTTTCTTTTCTGTGGCTGCGTGAAAGCCTTGAGG
GGCTCCGGGAGGGCCCTTTGTGCGGGGGGAGCGGCTCGGGGGGTGCGTGCGTGTGTGTGTGCGTGGGGAG
CGCCGCGTGCGGCTCCGCGCTGCCCGGCGGCTGTGAGCGCTGCGGGCGCGGCGCGGGGCTTTGTGCGCTC
CGCAGTGTGCGCGAGGGGAGCGCGGCCGGGGGCGGTGCCCCGCGGTGCGGGGGGGGCTGCGAGGGGAACA
AAGGCTGCGTGCGGGGTGTGTGCGTGGGGGGGTGAGCAGGGGGTGTGGGCGCGTCGGTCGGGCTGCAACC
CCCCCTGCACCCCCCTCCCCGAGTTGCTGAGCACGGCCCGGCTTCGGGTGCGGGGCTCCGTACGGGGCGT
GGCGCGGGGCTCGCCGTGCCGGGCGGGGGGTGGCGGCAGGTGGGGGTGCCGGGCGGGGCGGGGCCGCCTC
GGGCCGGGGAGGGCTCGGGGGAGGGGCGCGGCGGCCCCCGGAGCGCCGGCGGCTGTCGAGGCGCGGCGAG
CCGCAGCCATTGCCTTTTATGGTAATCGTGCGAGAGGGCGCAGGGACTTCCTTTGTCCCAAATCTGTGCG
GAGCCGAAATCTGGGAGGCGCCGCCGCACCCCCTCTAGCGGGCGCGGGGCGAAGCGGTGCGGCGCCGGCA
GGAAGGAAATGGGCGGGGAGGGCCTTCGTGCGTCGCCGCGCCGCCGTCCCCTTCTCCCTCTCCAGCCTCG
GGGCTGTCCGCGGGGGGACGGCTGCCTTCGGGGGGGACGGGGCAGGGCGGGGTTCGGCTTCTGGCGTGTG
ACCGGCGGCTCTAGAGCCTCTGCTAACCATGTTCATGCCTTCTTCTTTTTCCTACAGCTCCTGGGCAACG
TGCTGGTTATTGTGCTGTCTCATCATTTTGGCAAAGAATTCCCCTAGCCGCGGAATCTAGACTGCCGGAT
CGAATTGTCGACGAATTCGGATCTGGCCAATCACAAGTTTGTACAAAAAAGCAGGCTCCGCGGCCGCCCC
CTTCACCCCTCCTCAGAGCAGCCGGCTGCCGCCCCGGGAAGATGGCGAGGAGGAGCCGCCACCGCCTCCT
CCTGCTGCTGCTGCGCTACCTGGTGGTCGCCCTGGGCTATCATAAGGCCTATGGGTTTTCTGCCCCAAAA
GACCAACAAGTAGTCACAGCAGTAGAGTACCAAGAGGCTATTTTAGCCTGCAAAACCCCAAAGAAGACTG
TTTCCTCCAGATTAGAGTGGAAGAAACTGGGTCGGAGTGTCTCCTTTGTCTACTATCAACAGACTCTTCA
AGGTGATTTTAAAAATCGAGCTGAGATGATAGATTTCAATATCCGGATCAAAAATGTGACAAGAAGTGAT
GCGGGGAAATATCGTTGTGAAGTTAGTGCCCCATCTGAGCAAGGCCAAAACCTGGAAGAGGATACAGTCA
CTCTGGAAGTATTAGTGGCTCCAGCAGTTCCATCATGTGAAGTACCCTCTTCTGCTCTGAGTGGAACTGT
GGTAGAGCTACGATGTCAAGACAAAGAAGGGAATCCAGCTCCTGAATACACATGGTTTAAGGATGGCATC
CGTTTGCTAGAAAATCCCAGACTTGGCTCCCAAAGCACCAACAGCTCATACACAATGAATACAAAAACTG
GAACTCTGCAATTTAATACTGTTTCCAAACTGGACACTGGAGAATATTCCTGTGAAGCCCGCAATTCTGT
TGGATATCGCAGGTGTCCTGGGAAACGAATGCAAGTAGATGATCTCAACATAAGTGGCATCATAGCAGCC
GTAGTAGTTGTGGCCTTAGTGATTTCCGTTTGTGGCCTTGGTGTATGCTATGCTCAGAGGAAAGGCTACT
TTTCAAAAGAAACCTCCTTCCAGAAGAGTAATTCTTCATCTAAAGCCACGACAATGAGTGAAAATGATTT
CAAGCACACAAAATCCTTTATAATTTAAAGACTCCACTTTAGAGATACACCAAAGGGTGGGCGCGCCGAC
CCAGCTTTCTTGTACAAAGTGGTGGGAGGAGGTGGATCTGGCGACTACAAGGACGACGATGACAAGTGAC
TCGAGCGGGATCAATTCCGCCCCCCCCCTAACGTTACTGGCCGAAGCCGCTTGGAATAAGGCCGGTGTGC
GTTTGTCTATATGTTATTTTCCACCATATTGCCGTCTTTTGGCAATGTGAGGGCCCGGAAACCTGGCCCT
GTCTTCTTGACGAGCATTCCTAGGGGTCTTTCCCCTCTCGCCAAAGGAATGCAAGGTCTGTTGAATGTCG
TGAAGGAAGCAGTTCCTCTGGAAGCTTCTTGAAGACAAACAACGTCTGTAGCGACCCTTTGCAGGCAGCG
GAACCCCCCACCTGGCGACAGGTGCCTCTGCGGCCAAAAGCCACGTGTATAAGATACACCTGCAAAGGCG
GCACAACCCCAGTGCCACGTTGTGAGTTGGATAGTTGTGGAAAGAGTCAAATGGCTCTCCTCAAGCGTAT
TCAACAAGGGGCTGAAGGATGCCCAGAAGGTACCCCATTGTATGGGATCTGATCTGGGGCCTCGGTGCAC
ATGCTTTACATGTGTTTAGTCGAGGTTAAAAAAACGTCTAGGCCCCCCGAACCACGGGGACGTGGTTTTC
CTTTGAAAAACACGATAATACCATGGTGAGCAAGGGCGAGGAGCTGTTCACCGGGGTGGTGCCCATCCTG
GTCGAGCTGGACGGCGACGTAAACGGCCACAAGTTCAGCGTGTCCGGCGAGGGCGAGGGCGATGCCACCT
ACGGCAAGCTGACCCTGAAGTTCATCTGCACCACCGGCAAGCTGCCCGTGCCCTGGCCCACCCTCGTGAC
CACCCTGACCTACGGCGTGCAGTGCTTCAGCCGCTACCCCGACCACATGAAGCAGCACGACTTCTTCAAG
TCCGCCATGCCCGAAGGCTACGTCCAGGAGCGCACCATCTTCTTCAAGGACGACGGCAACTACAAGACCC
GCGCCGAGGTGAAGTTCGAGGGCGACACCCTGGTGAACCGCATCGAGCTGAAGGGCATCGACTTCAAGGA
GGACGGCAACATCCTGGGGCACAAGCTGGAGTACAACTACAACAGCCACAACGTCTATATCATGGCCGAC
AAGCAGAAGAACGGCATCAAGGTGAACTTCAAGATCCGCCACAACATCGAGGACGGCAGCGTGCAGCTCG
CCGACCACTACCAGCAGAACACCCCCATCGGCGACGGCCCCGTGCTGCTGCCCGACAACCACTACCTGAG
CACCCAGTCCGCCCTGAGCAAAGACCCCAACGAGAAGCGCGATCACATGGTCCTGCTGGAGTTCGTGACC
GCCGCCGGGATCACTCTCGGCATGGACGAGCTGTACAAGTAAAGCGGCCGCGACTCTAGAGTCGACCTGC
AGGCATGCAAGCTTCAGGTAGCCGGCTAACGTTATCAAGCTTATCGATAATCAACCTCTGGATTACAAAA
TTTGTGAAAGATTGACTGGTATTCTTAACTATGTTGCTCCTTTTACGCTATGTGGATACGCTGCTTTAAT
GCCTTTGTATCATGCTATTGCTTCCCGTATGGCTTTCATTTTCTCCTCCTTGTATAAATCCTGGTTGCTG
TCTCTTTATGAGGAGTTGTGGCCCGTTGTCAGGCAACGTGGCGTGGTGTGCACTGTGTTTGCTGACGCAA
CCCCCACTGGTTGGGGCATTGCCACCACCTGTCAGCTCCTTTCCGGGACTTTCGCTTTCCCCCTCCCTAT
TGCCACGGCGGAACTCATCGCCGCCTGCCTTGCCCGCTGCTGGACAGGGGCTCGGCTGTTGGGCACTGAC
AATTCCGTGGTGTTGTCGGGGAAATCATCGTCCTTTCCTTGGCTGCTCGCCTGTGTTGCCACCTGGATTC
TGCGCGGGACGTCCTTCTGCTACGTCCCTTCGGCCCTCAATCCAGCGGACCTTCCTTCCCGCGGCCTGCT
GCCGGCTCTGCGGCCTCTTCCGCGTCTTCGCCTTCGCCCTCAGACGAGTCGGATCTCCCTTTGGGCCGCC
TCCCCGCATCGATACCGTCGACCTCGATCGAGACCTAGAAAAACATGGAGCAATCACAAGTAGCAATACA
GCAGCTACCAATGCTGATTGTGCCTGGCTAGAAGCACAAGAGGAGGAGGAGGTGGGTTTTCCAGTCACAC
CTCAGGTACCTTTAAGACCAATGACTTACAAGGCAGCTGTAGATCTTAGCCACTTTTTAAAAGAAAAGGG
GGGACTGGAAGGGCTAATTCACTCCCAACGAAGACAAGATCTGCTTTTTGCTTGTACTGGGTCTCTCTGG
TTAGACCAGATCTGAGCCTGGGAGCTCTCTGGCTAACTAGGGAACCCACTGCTTAAGCCTCAATAAAGCT
TGCCTTGAGTGCTTCAAGTAGTGTGTGCCCGTCTGTTGTGTGACTCTGGTAACTAGAGATCCCTCAGACC
CTTTTAGTCAGTGTGGAAAATCTCTAGCAGTAGTAGTTCATGTCATCTTATTATTCAGTATTTATAACTT
GCAAAGAAATGAATATCAGAGAGTGAGAGGAACTTGTTTATTGCAGCTTATAATGGTTACAAATAAAGCA
ATAGCATCACAAATTTCACAAATAAAGCATTTTTTTCACTGCATTCTAGTTGTGGTTTGTCCAAACTCAT
CAATGTATCTTATCATGTCTGGCTCTAGCTATCCCGCCCCTAACTCCGCCCATCCCGCCCCTAACTCCGC
CCAGTTCCGCCCATTCTCCGCCCCATGGCTGACTAATTTTTTTTATTTATGCAGAGGCCGAGGCCGCCTC
GGCCTCTGAGCTATTCCAGAAGTAGTGAGGAGGCTTTTTTGGAGGCCTAGGGACGTACCCAATTCGCCCT
ATAGTGAGTCGTATTAGCATGTGAGCAAAAGGCCAGCATAAATCAAAAGAATAGACCGAGATAGGGT
[37 nt withheld, positions 6088-6124]
AAAGAACGTGGACTCCAACGTCAAAGG
[49 nt withheld, positions 6152-6200]
T
[91 nt withheld, positions 6202-6292]
G
[124 nt withheld, positions 6294-6417]
CAGGTGGCACTTTTCGGGGAAATGTGCGCGGAACCCCTATTTGTTTATTTTTCTAAATACATTCAAATAT
GTATCCGCTCATGAGACAATAACCCTGATAAATGCTTCAATAATATTGAAAAAGGAAGAGTATGAGTATT
CAACATTTCCGTGTCGCCCTTATTCCCTTTTTTGCGGCATTTTGCCTTCCTGTTTTTGCTCACCCAGAAA
CGCTGGTGAAAGTAAAAGATGCTGAAGATCAGTTGGGTGCACGAGTGGGTTACATCGAACTGGATCTCAA
CAGCGGTAAGATCCTTGAGAGTTTTCGCCCCGAAGAACGTTTTCCAATGATGAGCACTTTTAAAGTTCTG
CTATGTGGCGCGGTATTATCCCGTATTGACGCCGGGCAAGAGCAACTCGGTCGCCGCATACACTATTCTC
AGAATGACTTGGTTGAGTACTCACCAGTCACAGAAAAGCATCTTACGGATGGCATGACAGTAAGAGAATT
ATGCAGTGCTGCCATAACCATGAGTGATAACACTGCGGCCAACTTACTTCTGACAACGATCGGAGGACCG
AAGGAGCTAACCGCTTTTTTGCACAACATGGGGGATCATGTAACTCGCCTTGATCGTTGGGAACCGAAGC
TGAATGAAGCCATACCAAACGACGAGCGTGACACCACGATGCCTGTAGCAATGGCAACAACGTTGCGCAA
ACTATTAACTGGCGAACTACTTACTCTAGCTTCCCGGCAACAATTAATAGACTGGATGGAGGCGGATAAA
GTTGCAGGACCACTTCTGCGCTCGGCCCTTCCGGCTGGCTGGTTTATTGCTGATAAATCTGGAGCCGGTG
AGCGTGGGTCTCGCGGTATCATTGCAGCACTGGGGCCAGATGGTAAGCCCTCCCGTATCGTAGTTATCTA
CACGACGGGGAGTCAGGCAACTATGGATGAACGAAATAGACAGATCGCTGAGATAGGTGCCTCACTGATT
AAGCATTGGTAACTGTCAGACCAAGTTTACTCATATATACTTTAGATTGATTTAAAACTTCATTTTTAAT
TTAAAAGGATCTAGGTGAAGATCCTTTTTGATAATCTCATGACCAAAATCCCTTAACGTGAGTTTTCGTT
CCACTGAGCGTCAGACCCCGTAGAAAAGATCAAAGGATCTTCTTGAGATCCTTTTTTTCTGCGCGTAATC
TGCTGCTTGCAAACAAAAAAACCACCGCTACCAGCGGTGGTTTGTTTGCCGGATCAAGAGCTACCAACTC
TTTTTCCGAAGGTAACTGGCTTCAGCAGAGCGCAGATACCAAATACTGTTCTTCTAGTGTAGCCGTAGTT
AGGCCACCACTTCAAGAACTCTGTAGCACCGCCTACATACCTCGCTCTGCTAATCCTGTTACCAGTGGCT
GCTGCCAGTGGCGATAAGTCGTGTCTTACCGGGTTGGACTCAAGACGATAGTTACCGGATAAGGCGCAGC
GGTCGGGCTGAACGGGGGGTTCGTGCACACAGCCCAGCTTGGAGCGAACGACCTACACCGAACTGAGATA
CCTACAGCGTGAGCTATGAGAAAGCGCCACGCTTCCCGAAGGGAGAAAGGCGGACAGGTATCCGGTAAGC
GGCAGGGTCGGAACAGGAGAGCGCACGAGGGAGCTTCCAGGGGGAAACGCCTGGTATCTTTATAGTCCTG
TCGGGTTTCGCCACCTCTGACTTGAGCGTCGATTTTTGTGATGCTCGTCAGGGGGGCGGAGCCTATGGAA
AAACGCCAGCAACGCGGCCTTTTTACGGTTCCTGGCCTTTTGCTGGCCTTTTGCTCACATGTTCTTTCCT
GCGTTATCCCCTGATTCTGTGGATAACCGTATTACCGCCATGCATTAGTTATTAATAGTAATCAATTACG
GGGTCATTAGTTCATAGCCCATATATGGAGTTCCGCGTTACATAACTTACGGTAAATGGCCCGCCTGGCT
GACCGCCCAACGACCCCCGCCCATTGACGTCAATAATGACGTATGTTCCCATAGTAACGCCAATAGGGAC
TTTCCATTGACGTCAATGGGTGGAGTATTTACGGTAAACTGCCCACTTGGCAGTACATCAAGTGTATCAT
ATGCCAAGTACGCCCCCTATTGACGTCAATGACGGTAAATGGCCCGCCTGGCATTATGCCCAGTACATGA
CCTTATGGGACTTTCCTACTTGGCAGTACATCTACGTATTAGTCATCGCTATTACCATGGTGATGCGGTT
TTGGCAGTACATCAATGGGCGTGGATAGCGGTTTGACTCACGGGGATTTCCAAGTCTCCACCCCATTGAC
GTCAATGGGAGTTTGTTTTGGCACCAAAATCAACGGGACTTTCCAAAATGTCGTAACAACTCCGCCCCAT
TGACGCAAATGGGCGGTAGGCGTGTACGGTGGGAGGTCTATATAAGCAGCGCGTTTTGCCTGTACTGGGT
CTCTCTGGTTAGACCAGATCTGAGCCTGGGAGCTCTCTGGCTAACTAGGGAACCCACTGCTTAAGCCTCA
ATAAAGCTTGCCTTGAGTGCTTCAAGTAGTGTGTGCCCGTCTGTTGTGTGACTCTGGTAACTAGAGATCC
CTCAGACCCTTTTAGTCAGTGTGGAAAATCTCTAGCAGTGGCGCCCGAACAGGGACTTGAAAGCGAAAGG
GAAACCAGAGGAGCTCTCTCGACGCAGGACTCGGCTTGCTGAAGCGCGCACGGCAAGAGGCGAGGGGCGG
CGACTGGTGAGTACGCCAAAAATTTTGACTAGCGGAGGCTAGAAGGAGAGAGATGGGTGCGAGAGCGTCA
GTATTAAGCGGGGGAGAATTAGATCGCGATGGGAAAAAATTCGGTTAAGGCCAGGGGGAAAGAAAAAATA
TAAATTAAAACATATAGTATGGGCAAGCAGGGAGCTAGAACGATTCGCAGTTAATCCTGGCCTGTTAGAA
ACATCAGAAGGCTGTAGACAAATACTGGGACAGCTACAACCATCCCTTCAGACAGGATCAGAAGAACTTA
GATCATTATATAATACAGTAGCAACCCTCTATTGTGTGCATCAAAGGATAGAGATAAAAGACACCAAGGA
AGCTTTAGACAAGATAGAGGAAGAGCAAAACAAAAGTAAGACCACCGCACAGCAAGCGGCCGGCCGCTGA
TCTTCAGACCTGGAGGAGGAGATATGAGGGACAATTGGAGAAGTGAATTATATAAATATAAAGTAGTAAA
AATTGAACCATTAGGAGTAGCACCCACCAAGGCAAAGAGAAGAGTGGTGCAGAGAGAAAAAAGAGCAGTG
GGAATAGGAGCTTTGTTCCTTGGGTTCTTGGGAGCAGCAGGAAGCACTATGGGCGCAGCGTCAATGACGC
TGACGGTACAGGCCAGACAATTATTGTCTGGTATAGTGCAGCAGCAGAACAATTTGCTGAGGGCTATTGA
GGCGCAACAGCATCTGTTGCAACTCACAGTCTGGGGCATCAAGCAGCTCCAGGCAAGAATCCTGGCTGTG
GAAAGATACCTAAAGGATCAACAGCTCCTGGGGATTTGGGGTTGCTCTGGAAAACTCATTTGCACCACTG
CTGTGCCTTGGAATGCTAGTTGGAGTAATAAATCTCTGGAACAGATTTGGAATCACACGACCTGGATGGA
GTGGGACAGAGAAATTAACAATTACACAAGCTTAATACACTCCTTAATTGAAGAATCGCAAAACCAGCAA
GAAAAGAATGAACAAGAATTATTGGAATTAGATAAATGGGCAAGTTTGTGGAATTGGTTTAACATAACAA
ATTGGCTGTGGTATATAAAATTATTCATAATGATAGTAGGAGGCTTGGTAGGTTTAAGAATAGTTTTTGC
TGTACTTTCTATAGTGAATAGAGTTAGGCAGGGATATTCACCATTATCGTTTCAGACCCACCTCCCAACC
CCGAGGG
